Addgene plasmid #169716: A1-LCD Aro--
Purpose: Bacterial Expression of human hnRNPA1-A Low complexity domain including amino acids 186-320, aromatic amino acids.
Depositing lab: Tanja Mittag. Depositing organization: St. Jude Children's Research Hospital. Publication: Valence and patterning of aromatic residues determine the phase behavior of prion-like domains. Martin EW, Holehouse AS, Peran I, Farag M, Incicco JJ, Bremer A, Grace CR, Soranno A, Pappu RV, Mittag T. Science. 2020 Feb 7;367(6478):694-699. doi: 10.1126/science.aaw8653. PubMed 32029630.
Backbone
  Vector backbone: pDEST17
  Backbone manufacturer: invitrogen
  Vector type: Bacterial Expression
Growth in bacteria
  Bacterial resistance: Ampicillin, 100 μg/mL
  Growth temperature: 37°C
  Growth strain: DH5alpha
  Copy number: High Copy
Gene/Insert
  Gene/Insert name: hnRNPA1
  Species: H. sapiens (human)
  Insert size (bp): 495
  Mutation: hnRNPA1-A Low complexity domain including amino acids 186-320, aromatic amino acids. Serine mutations at residues: 203, 223, 255, 261, 297, 315
  Entrez Gene: HNRNPA1 (a.k.a. ALS19, ALS20, HNRPA1, HNRPA1L3, IBMPFD3, MPD3, UP 1, hnRNP A1, hnRNP-A1)
  Promoter: T7
  Tag / fusion protein: 6xHis (N terminal on insert)
  Cloning method: Gateway Cloning
Terms and licenses: Academic/Nonprofit Terms; Industry Terms: Not Available to Industry
How to cite: A1-LCD Aro-- was a gift from Tanja Mittag (Addgene plasmid # 169716 ; http://n2t.net/addgene:169716 ; RRID:Addgene_169716)
