[The description below was written by a language model from this plasmid's Addgene catalogue record and pLannotate feature annotations shown in this document.]
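Description:
A1-LCD Aro-- is a bacterial expression plasmid built by Gateway recombination into the pDEST17 destination backbone, for producing a variant of the low-complexity (prion-like) domain of human hnRNPA1, isoform A, residues 186–320. The plasmid replicates in E. coli from a ColE1/pMB1-type origin and is selected with ampicillin through the β-lactamase gene. The feature table also shows pBR322-derived remnants: the bom mobilisation region, rop, and tetracycline-resistance gene fragments that do not constitute a functional marker. The catalogue lists the plasmid as high copy, although the annotated rop gene is normally associated with reduced copy number.

Expression is driven by a T7 promoter with the phage gene 10 ribosome binding site and ended by a T7 terminator, so it requires a host supplying T7 RNA polymerase. The open reading frame begins with an N-terminal polyhistidine tag (recorded as 6xHis; the annotation tool matched it as a partial 8xHis), continues through the attB1 site left by recombination, then a TEV protease site that allows removal of the tag after affinity purification, and then the hnRNPA1 fragment, which is followed by attB2. The annotation's match to the bovine orthologue reflects sequence similarity only, as the record gives the species as human. The short "SET1" hit downstream of attB2 is probably residual T7 gene 10 sequence adjoining the terminator rather than a deliberate fusion.

The insert carries serine substitutions at positions 203, 223, 255, 261, 297 and 315. Given the construct name and purpose field, these appear to replace aromatic residues and so lower the domain's aromatic content. The associated study examined how the number and patterning of aromatic residues govern the phase behaviour of prion-like domains, so the plasmid serves to produce recombinant protein for such biophysical work.
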