Features (pLannotate 1.2.2; 18 found; start..end, strand, type, name):
    415..433     +  promoter       T7 promoter: promoter for bacteriophage T7 RNA polymerase
    465..487     +  RBS            RBS: efficient ribosome binding site from bacteriophage T7 gene 10 (Olins and Rangwala, 1989)
    505..525     +  CDS            8xHis (fragment): 8xHis affinity tag
    534..558     +  protein_bind   attB1: mutant version of attB; recombination site for the Gateway® BP reaction BP Clonase™
    561..581     +  CDS            TEV site: tobacco etch virus (TEV) protease recognition and cleavage site
    585..986     +  CDS            HNRNPA1 (fragment): ROA1_BOVIN - Also known as HNRPA1. Experimental evidence at protein level: Swiss-Prot protein existence level 1. Involved in the packaging of pre-mRNA into hnRNP particles, transport of poly(A) mRNA from the nucleus to the cytoplasm and may modulate splice site selection. May bind to specific miRNA hairpins. Binds to the IRES and thereby inhibits the translation of the apoptosis protease activating factor APAF1. From Bos taurus (Bovine).
    994..1018    -  protein_bind   attB2: mutant version of attB; recombination site for the Gateway® BP reaction BP Clonase™
   1028..1077    +  CDS            SET1 (fragment): solubility-enhancement tag derived from T7 phage gene 10B
   1085..1132    +  terminator     T7 terminator: transcription terminator for bacteriophage T7 RNA polymerase
   1158..1450    -  CDS            TcR (fragment): tetracycline efflux protein; tet; confers resistance to tetracycline
   1498..1526    -  promoter       tet promoter: E. coli promoter for tetracycline efflux protein gene
   1639..1743    +  promoter       AmpR promoter: bla
   1744..2604    +  CDS            AmpR: β-lactamase; bla; confers resistance to ampicillin, carbenicillin, and related antibiotics
   2775..3363    +  rep_origin     ori: high-copy-number ColE1/pMB1/pBR322/pUC origin of replication
   3549..3688    -  misc_feature   bom: basis of mobility region from pBR322
   3790..3981    -  CDS            rop: Rop protein, which maintains plasmids at low copy number; rop
   3998..4378    +  CDS            YPB1_ECOLX: Protein predicted: Swiss-Prot protein existence level 4. From Escherichia coli.
   4620..393     -  CDS            TcR (fragment) (across the origin): tetracycline efflux protein; tet; confers resistance to tetracycline
>Addgene plasmid #169716 | A1-LCD Aro-- | addgene full sequence | sequence record 334852 | Addgene NGS Result
GTCCTACGAGTTGCATGATAAAGAAGACAGTCATAAGTGCGGCGACGATAGTCATGCCCCGCGCCCACCG
GAAGGAGCTGACTGGGTTGAAGGCTCTCAAGGGCATCGGTCGATCGACGCTCTCCCTTATGCGACTCCTG
CATTAGGAAGCAGCCCAGTAGTAGGTTGAGGCCGTTGAGCACCGCCGCCGCAAGGAATGGTGCATGCAAG
GAGATGGCGCCCAACAGTCCCCCGGCCACGGGGCCTGCCACCATACCCACGCCGAAACAAGCGCTCATGA
GCCCGAAGTGGCGAGCCCGATCTTCCCCATCGGTGATGTCGGCGATATAGGCGCCAGCAACCGCACCTGT
GGCGCCGGTGATGCCGGCCACGATGCGTCCGGCGTAGAGGATCGAGATCTCGATCCCGCGAAATTAATAC
GACTCACTATAGGGAGACCACAACGGTTTCCCTCTAGAAATAATTTTGTTTAACTTTAAGAAGGAGATAT
ACATATGTCGTACTACCATCACCATCACCATCACCTCGAATCAACAAGTTTGTACAAAAAAGCAGGCTTC
GAAAACCTGTATTTTCAGGGCAGCATGGCCAGCGCCAGCAGCAGCCAGAGAGGCAGAAGCGGCTCTGGCA
ATAGCGGCGGAGGAAGAGGCGGCGGATTCGGCGGCAATGACAATTCTGGCAGAGGCGGCAACAGCAGCGG
CAGAGGGGGATTTGGAGGCTCTAGAGGCGGAGGCGGAAGTGGCGGAAGCGGCGACGGCTATAATGGCAGC
GGCAACGACGGCAGCAATTCCGGGGGAGGCGGCAGCTCCAACGACTTCGGCAACTCCAACAACCAGAGCA
GCAACAGCGGCCCCATGAAGGGCGGCAACTTTGGCGGCAGATCTAGCGGAGGATCTGGCGGAGGGGGCCA
GTACTCTGCCAAGCCCAGAAATCAGGGCGGCAGCGGCGGATCTTCCAGCAGCTCTAGCTCTGGCTCCGGC
AGGCGGAGCTAAGACCCAGCTTTCTTGTACAAAGTGGTTGATTCGAGGCTGCTAACAAAGCCCGAAAGGA
AGCTGAGTTGGCTGCTGCCACCGCTGAGCAATAACTAGCATAACCCCTTGGGGCCTCTAAACGGGTCTTG
AGGGGTTTTTTGCTGAAAGGAGGAACTATATCCGGATATCCACAGGACGGGTGTGGTCGCCATGATCGCG
TAGTCGATAGTGGCTCCAAGTAGCGAAGCGAGCAGGACTGGGCGGCGGCCAAAGCGGTCGGACAGTGCTC
CGAGAACGGGTGCGCATAGAAATTGCATCAACGCATATAGCGCTAGCAGCACGCCATAGTGACTGGCGAT
GCTGTCGGAATGGACGATATCCCGCAAGAGGCCCGGCAGTACCGGCATAACCAAGCCTATGCCTACAGCA
TCCAGGGTGACGGTGCCGAGGATGACGATGAGCGCATTGTTAGATTTCATACACGGTGCCTGACTGCGTT
AGCAATTTAACTGTGATAAACTACCGCATTAAAGCTTATCGATGATAAGCTGTCAAACATGAGAATTCTT
GAAGACGAAAGGGCCTCGTGATACGCCTATTTTTATAGGTTAATGTCATGATAATAATGGTTTCTTAGAC
GTCAGGTGGCACTTTTCGGGGAAATGTGCGCGGAACCCCTATTTGTTTATTTTTCTAAATACATTCAAAT
ATGTATCCGCTCATGAGACAATAACCCTGATAAATGCTTCAATAATATTGAAAAAGGAAGAGTATGAGTA
TTCAACATTTCCGTGTCGCCCTTATTCCCTTTTTTGCGGCATTTTGCCTTCCTGTTTTTGCTCACCCAGA
AACGCTGGTGAAAGTAAAAGATGCTGAAGATCAGTTGGGTGCACGAGTGGGTTACATCGAACTGGATCTC
AACAGCGGTAAGATCCTTGAGAGTTTTCGCCCCGAAGAACGTTTTCCAATGATGAGCACTTTTAAAGTTC
TGCTATGTGGCGCGGTATTATCCCGTGTTGACGCCGGGCAAGAGCAACTCGGTCGCCGCATACACTATTC
TCAGAATGACTTGGTTGAGTACTCACCAGTCACAGAAAAGCATCTTACGGATGGCATGACAGTAAGAGAA
TTATGCAGTGCTGCCATAACCATGAGTGATAACACTGCGGCCAACTTACTTCTGACAACGATCGGAGGAC
CGAAGGAGCTAACCGCTTTTTTGCACAACATGGGGGATCATGTAACTCGCCTTGATCGTTGGGAACCGGA
GCTGAATGAAGCCATACCAAACGACGAGCGTGACACCACGATGCCTGCAGCAATGGCAACAACGTTGCGC
AAACTATTAACTGGCGAACTACTTACTCTAGCTTCCCGGCAACAATTAATAGACTGGATGGAGGCGGATA
AAGTTGCAGGACCACTTCTGCGCTCGGCCCTTCCGGCTGGCTGGTTTATTGCTGATAAATCTGGAGCCGG
TGAGCGTGGGTCTCGCGGTATCATTGCAGCACTGGGGCCAGATGGTAAGCCCTCCCGTATCGTAGTTATC
TACACGACGGGGAGTCAGGCAACTATGGATGAACGAAATAGACAGATCGCTGAGATAGGTGCCTCACTGA
TTAAGCATTGGTAACTGTCAGACCAAGTTTACTCATATATACTTTAGATTGATTTAAAACTTCATTTTTA
ATTTAAAAGGATCTAGGTGAAGATCCTTTTTGATAATCTCATGACCAAAATCCCTTAACGTGAGTTTTCG
TTCCACTGAGCGTCAGACCCCGTAGAAAAGATCAAAGGATCTTCTTGAGATCCTTTTTTTCTGCGCGTAA
TCTGCTGCTTGCAAACAAAAAAACCACCGCTACCAGCGGTGGTTTGTTTGCCGGATCAAGAGCTACCAAC
TCTTTTTCCGAAGGTAACTGGCTTCAGCAGAGCGCAGATACCAAATACTGTCCTTCTAGTGTAGCCGTAG
TTAGGCCACCACTTCAAGAACTCTGTAGCACCGCCTACATACCTCGCTCTGCTAATCCTGTTACCAGTGG
CTGCTGCCAGTGGCGATAAGTCGTGTCTTACCGGGTTGGACTCAAGACGATAGTTACCGGATAAGGCGCA
GCGGTCGGGCTGAACGGGGGGTTCGTGCACACAGCCCAGCTTGGAGCGAACGACCTACACCGAACTGAGA
TACCTACAGCGTGAGCTATGAGAAAGCGCCACGCTTCCCGAAGGGAGAAAGGCGGACAGGTATCCGGTAA
GCGGCAGGGTCGGAACAGGAGAGCGCACGAGGGAGCTTCCAGGGGGAAACGCCTGGTATCTTTATAGTCC
TGTCGGGTTTCGCCACCTCTGACTTGAGCGTCGATTTTTGTGATGCTCGTCAGGGGGGCGGAGCCTATGG
AAAAACGCCAGCAACGCGGCCTTTTTACGGTTCCTGGCCTTTTGCTGGCCTTTTGCTCACATGTTCTTTC
CTGCGTTATCCCCTGATTCTGTGGATAACCGTATTACCGCCTTTGAGTGAGCTGATACCGCTCGCCGCAG
CCGAACGACCGAGCGCAGCGAGTCAGTGAGCGAGGAAGCGGAAGAGCGCCTGATGCGGTATTTTCTCCTT
ACGCATCTGTGCGGTATTTCACACCGCAATGGTGCACTCTCAGTACAATCTGCTCTGATGCCGCATAGTT
AAGCCAGTATACACTCCGCTATCGCTACGTGACTGGGTCATGGCTGCGCCCCGACACCCGCCAACACCCG
CTGACGCGCCCTGACGGGCTTGTCTGCTCCCGGCATCCGCTTACAGACAAGCTGTGACCGTCTCCGGGAG
CTGCATGTGTCAGAGGTTTTCACCGTCATCACCGAAACGCGCGAGGCAGCTGCGGTAAAGCTCATCAGCG
TGGTCGTGAAGCGATTCACAGATGTCTGCCTGTTCATCCGCGTCCAGCTCGTTGAGTTTCTCCAGAAGCG
TTAATGTCTGGCTTCTGATAAAGCGGGCCATGTTAAGGGCGGTTTTTTCCTGTTTGGTCACTGATGCCTC
CGTGTAAGGGGGATTTCTGTTCATGGGGGTAATGATACCGATGAAACGAGAGAGGATGCTCACGATACGG
GTTACTGATGATGAACATGCCCGGTTACTGGAACGTTGTGAGGGTAAACAACTGGCGGTATGGATGCGGC
GGGACCAGAGAAAAATCACTCAGGGTCAATGCCAGCGCTTCGTTAATACAGATGTAGGTGTTCCACAGGG
TAGCCAGCAGCATCCTGCGATGCAGATCCGGAACATAATGGTGCAGGGCGCTGACTTCCGCGTTTCCAGA
CTTTACGAAACACGGAAACCGAAGACCATTCATGTTGTTGCTCAGGTCGCAGACGTTTTGCAGCAGCAGT
CGCTTCACGTTCGCTCGCGTATCGGTGATTCATTCTGCTAACCAGTAAGGCAACCCCGCCAGCCTAGCCG
GGTCCTCAACGACAGGAGCACGATCATGCGCACCCGTGGCCAGGACCCAACGCTGCCCGAGATGCGCCGC
GTGCGGCTGCTGGAGATGGCGGACGCGATGGATATGTTCTGCCAAGGGTTGGTTTGCGCATTCACAGTTC
TCCGCAAGAATTGATTGGCTCCAATTCTTGGAGTGGTGAATCCGTTAGCGAGGTGCCGCCGGCTTCCATT
CAGGTCGAGGTGGCCCGGCTCCATGCACCGCGACGCAACGCGGGGAGGCAGACAAGGTATAGGGCGGCGC
CTACAATCCATGCCAACCCGTTCCATGTGCTCGCCGAGGCGGCATAAATCGCCGTGACGATCAGCGGTCC
AATGATCGAAGTTAGGCTGGTAAGAGCCGCGAGCGATCCTTGAAGCTGTCCCTGATGGTCGTCATCTACC
TGCCTGGACAGCATGGCCTGCAACGCGGGCATCCCGATGCCGCCGGAAGCGAGAAGAATCATAATGGGGA
AGGCCATCCAGCCTCGCGTCGCGAACGCCAGCAAGACGTAGCCCAGCGCGTCGGCCGCCATGCCGGCGAT
AATGGCCTGCTTCTCGCCGAAACGTTTGGTGGCGGGACCAGTGACGAAGGCTTGAGCGAGGGCGTGCAAG
ATTCCGAATACCGCAAGCGACAGGCCGATCATCGTCGCGCTCCAGCGAAAGCGGTCCTCGCCGAAAATGA
CCCAGAGCGCTGCCGGCACCT
