>Addgene plasmid #169716 | A1-LCD Aro-- | depositor partial sequence | sequence record 331082 | A1-LCD Aro-- sequence 498 bps
ATGTCGTACTACCATCACCATCACCATCACCTCGAATCAACAAGTTTGTACAAAAAAGCAGGCTTCGAAA
ACCTGTATTTTCAGGGCAGCATGGCCAGCGCCAGCAGCAGCCAGAGAGGCAGAAGCGGCTCTGGCAATAG
CGGCGGAGGAAGAGGCGGCGGATTCGGCGGCAATGACAATTCTGGCAGAGGCGGCAACAGCAGCGGCAGA
GGGGGATTTGGAGGCTCTAGAGGCGGAGGCGGAAGTGGCGGAAGCGGCGACGGCTATAATGGCAGCGGCA
ACGACGGCAGCAATTCCGGGGGAGGCGGCAGCTCCAACGACTTCGGCAACTCCAACAACCAGAGCAGCAA
CAGCGGCCCCATGAAGGGCGGCAACTTTGGCGGCAGATCTAGCGGAGGATCTGGCGGAGGGGGCCAGTAC
TCTGCCAAGCCCAGAAATCAGGGCGGCAGCGGCGGATCTTCCAGCAGCTCTAGCTCTGGCTCCGGCAGGC
GGAGCTAA
